>Addgene plasmid #8694 | CMV-dH3-YFP | depositor full sequence | sequence record 6724 | Author sequence
NGGCCAGACCCACGTAGTCCAGCGGCAGATCGGCGGCGGAGAAGTTAAGCGTCTCCAGGATGACCTTGCC
CGAACTGGGGCACGTGGTGTTCGACGATGTGCAGCTAATTTCGCCCGGCTCCACGTCCGCCCATTGGTTA
ATCAGCAGACCCTCGTTGGCGTAACGGAACCATGAGAGGTACGACAACCATTTGAGGTATACTGGCACCG
AGCCCGAGTTCAAGAAGAAGGCGTTTTTCCATAGGCTCCGCCCCCCTGACGAGCATCACAAAAATCGACG
CTCAAGTCAGAGGTGGCGAAACCCGACAGGACTATAAAGATACCAGGCGTTTCCCCCTGGAAGCTCCCTC
GTGCGCTCTCCTGTTCCGACCCTGCCGCTTACCGGATACCTGTCCGCCTTTCTCCCTTCGGGAAGCGTGG
CGCTTTCTCAATGCTCACGCTGTAGGTATCTCAGTTCGGTGTAGGTCGTTCGCTCCAAGCTGGGCTGTGT
GCACGAACCCCCCGTTCAGCCCGACCGCTGCGCCTTATCCGGTAACTATCGTCTTGAGTCCAACCCGGTA
AGACACGACTTATCGCCACTGGCAGCAGCCACTGGTAACAGGATTAGCAGAGCGAGGTATGTAGGCGGTG
CTACAGAGTTCTTGAAGTGGTGGCCTAACTACGGCTACACTAGAAGGACAGTATTTGGTATCTGCGCTCT
GCTGAAGCCAGTTACCTTCGGAAAAAGAGTTGGTAGCTCTTGATCCGGCAAACAAACCACCGCTGGTAGC
GGTGGTTTTTTTGTTTGCAAGCAGCAGATTACGCGCAGAAAAAAAGGATCTCAAGAAGATCCTTTGATCT
TTTCTACGGGGTCTGACGCTCAGTGGAACGAAAACTCACGTTAAGGGATTTTGGTCATGAGATTATCAAA
AAGGATCTTCACCTAGATCCTTTTAAATTAAAAATGAAGTTTTAAATCAATCTAAAGTATATATGAGTAA
ACTTGGTCTGACAGTTACCAATGCTTAATCAGTGAGGCACCTATCTCAGCGATCTGTCTATTTCGTTCAT
CCATAGTTGCCTGACTCCCCGTCGTGTAGATAACTACGATACGGGAGGGCTTACCATCTGGCCCCAGTGC
TGCAATGATACCGCGAGACCCACGCTCACCGGCTCCAGATTTATCAGCAATAAACCAGCCAGCCGGAAGG
GCCGAGCGCAGAAGTGGTCCTGCAACTTTATCCGCCTCCATCCAGTCTATTAATTGTTGCCGGGAAGCTA
GAGTAAGTAGTTCGCCAGTTAATAGTTTGCGCAACGTTGTTGCCATTGCTACAGGCATCGTGGTGTCACG
CTCGTCGTTTGGTATGGCTTCATTCAGCTCCGGTTCCCAACGATCAAGGCGAGTTACATGATCCCCCATG
TTGTGCAAAAAAGCGGTTAGCTCCTTCGGTCCTCCGATCGTTGTCAGAAGTAAGTTGGCCGCAGTGTTAT
CACTCATGGTTATGGCAGCACTGCATAATTCTCTTACTGTCATGCCATCCGTAAGATGCTTTTCTGTGAC
TGGTGAGTACTCAACCAAGTCATTCTGAGAATAGTGTATGCGGCGACCGAGTTGCTCTTGCCCGGCGTCA
ACACGGGATAATACCGCGCCACATAGCAGAACTTTAAAAGTGCTCATCATTGGAAAACGTTCTTCGGGGC
GAAAACTCTCAAGGATCTTACCGCTGTTGAGATCCAGTTCGATGTAACCCACTCGTGCACCCAACTGATC
TTCAGCATCTTTTACTTTCACCAGCGTTTCTGGGTGAGCAAAAACAGGAAGGCAAAATGCCGCAAAAAAG
GGAATAAGGGCGACACGGAAATGTTGAATACTCATACTCTTCCTTTTTCAATATTATTGAAGCATTTATC
AGGGTTATTGTCTCATGAGCGGATACATATTTGAATGTATTTAGAAAAATAAACAAATAGGGGTTCCGCG
CACATTTCCCCGAAAAGTGCCACCTGACGTCTAAGAAACCATTATTATCATGACATTAACCTATAAAAAT
AGGCGTATCACGAGGCCCTTTCGTCTCGCGCGTTTCGGTGATGACGGTGAAAACCTCTGACACATGCAGC
TCCCGGAGACGGTCACAGCTTGTCTGTAAGCGGATGCCGGGAGCAGACAAGCCCGTCAGGGCGCGTCAGC
GGGTGTTGGCGGGTGTCGGGGCTGGCTTAACTATGCGGCATCAGAGCAGATTGTACTGAGAGTGCACCAT
ATGCGGTGTGAAATACCGCACCGAATCGCGCGGAACTAACGACAGTCGCTCCAAGGTCGTCGAACAAAAG
GTGAATGTGTTGCGGAGAGCGGGTGGGAGACAGCGAAAGAGCAACTACGAAACGTGGTGTGGTGGAGGTG
AATTATGAAGAGGGCGCGCGATTTGAAAAGTATGTATATAAAAAATATATCCCGGTGTTTTATGTAGCGA
TAAACGAGTTTTTGATGTAAGGTATGCAGGTGTGTAAGTCTTTTGGTTAGAAGACAAATCCAAAGTCTAC
TTGTGGGGATGTTCGAAGGGGAAATACTTGTATTCTATAGGTCATATCTTGTTTTTATTGGCACAAATAT
AATTACATTAGCTTTTTGAGGGGGCAATAAACAGTAAACACGATGGTAATAATGGTAAAAAAAAAAACAA
GCAGTTATTTCGGATATATGTCGGCTACTCCTTGCGTCGGGCCCGAAGTCTTAGAGCCAGATATGCGAGC
ACCCGGAAGCTCACGATGAGAATGGCCAGACCATGATGAAATAACATAAGGTGGTCCCGTCGGCAAGAGA
CATCCACTTAACGTATGCTTGCAATAAGTGCGAGTGAAAGGAATAGTATTCTGAGTGTCGTATTGAGTCT
GAGTGAGACAGCGATATGATTGTTGATTAACCCTTAGCATGTCCGTGGGGTTTGAATTAACTCATAATAT
TAATTAGACGAAATTATTTTTAAAGTTTTATTTTTAATAATTTGCGAGTACGCAAAGCTTCTGCATGAGC
TCGGATCCAAGCTTGCATGCCTGCAGGTCGGAGTACTGTCCTCCGAGCGGAGTACTGTCCTCCGAGCGGA
GTACTGTCCTCCGAGCGGAGTACTGTCCTCCGAGCGGAGTACTGTCCTCCGAGCGGAGACTCTAGCGAGC
GCCGGAGTATAAATAGAGGCGCTTCGTCTACGGAGCGACAATTCAATTCAAACAAGCAAAGTGAACACGT
CGCTAAGCGAAAGCTAAGCAAATAAACAAGCGCAGCTGAACAAGCTAAACAATCTGCAGTAAAGTGCAAG
TTAAAGTGAATCAATTAAAAGTAACCAGCAACCAAGTAAATCAACTGCAACTACTGAAATCTGCCAAGAA
GTAATTATTGAATACAAGAAGAGAACTCTGAATAGGGAATTGGGAATTCCAAAACAAACTGGTTATTGTG
GTAGGTCATTTGTTTGGCAGAAAGAAAACTCGAGTGTACGGGCCAGATATACGCGTTGACATTGATTATT
GACTAGTTATTAATAGTAATCAATTACGGGGTCATTAGTTCATAGCCCATATATGGAGTTCCGCGTTACA
TAACTTACGGTAAATGGCCCGCCTGGCTGACCGCCCAACGACCCCCGCCCATTGACGTCAATAATGACGT
ATGTTCCCATAGTAACGCCAATAGGGACTTTCCATTGACGTCAATGGGTGGACTATTTACGGTAAACTGC
CCACTTGGCAGTACATCAAGTGTATCATATGCCAAGTACGCCCCCTATTGACGTCAATGACGGTAAATGG
CCCGCCTGGCATTATGCCCAGTACATGACCTTATGGGACTTTCCTACTTGGCAGTACATCTACGTATTAG
TCATCGCTATTACCATGGTGATGCGGTTTTGGCAGTACATCAATGGGCGTGGATAGCGGTTTGACTCACG
GGGATTTCCAAGTCTCCACCCCATTGACGTCAATGGGAGTTTGTTTTGGCACCAAAATCAACGGGACTTT
CCAAAATGTCGTAACAACTCCGCCCCATTGACGCAAATGGGCGGTAGGCGTGTACGGTGGGAGGTCTATA
TAAGCAGAGCTCTCTGGCTAACTAGAGAACCCACTGCTTACTGGCTTATCGAAATTAATACGACTCACTA
TAGGGAGACCCAAGCTTGGTACCTCTAGAGGAGATGGCTCGTACCAAGCAAACTGCTCGCAAATCGACTG
GTGGAAAGGCGCCACGCAAACAACTGGCTACTAAGGCCGCTCGCAAGAGTGCTCCAGCCACCGGAGGTGT
GAAGAAGCCCCACCGCTATCGCCCTGGAACCGTGGCCTTGCGTGAAATTCGTCGCTACCAAAAGAGCACC
GAGCTTCTAATCCGCAAGCTGCCTTTCCAGCGTCTGGTGCGTGAAATCGCTCAGGACTTTAAGACGGACT
TGCGATTCCAGAGCTCGGCGGTTATGGCTCTGCAGGAAGCTAGCGAAGCCTACCTGGTTGGTCTCTTCGA
AGATACCAACTTGTGTGCCATTCATGCCAAGCGTATCACCATAATGCCCAAAGACATCCAGTTAGCGCGA
CGCATTCGCGGCGAGCGTGCTCAGCGGCCGCCGGTCGCCACCATGGTGAGCAAGGGCGAGGAGCTGTTCA
CCGGGGTGGTGCCCATCCTGGTCGAGCTGGACGGCGACGTAAACGGCCACAAGTTCAGCGTGTCCGGCGA
GGGCGAGGGCGATGCCACCTACGGCAAGCTGACCCTGAAGTTCATCTGCACCACCGGCAAGCTGCCCGTG
CCCTGGCCCACCCTCGTGACCACCTTCGGCTACGGCCTGCAGTGCTTCGCCCGCTACCCCGACCACATGA
AGCAGCACGACTTCTTCAAGTCCGCCATGCCCGAAGGCTACGTCCAGGAGCGCACCATCTTCTTCAAGGA
CGACGGCAACTACAAGACCCGCGCCGAGGTGAAGTTCGAGGGCGACACCCTGGTGAACCGCATCGAGCTG
AAGGGCATCGACTTCAAGGAGGACGGCAACATCCTGGGGCACAAGCTGGAGTACAACTACAACAGCCACA
ACGTCTATATCATGGCCGACAAGCAGAAGAACGGCATCAAGGTGAACTTCAAGATCCGCCACAACATCGA
GGACGGCAGCGTGCAGCTCGCCGACCACTACCAGCAGAACACCCCCATCGGCGACGGCCCCGTGCTGCTG
CCCGACAACCACTACCTGAGCTACCAGTCCGCCCTGAGCAAAGACCCCAACGAGAAGCGCGATCACATGG
TCCTGCTGGAGTTCGTGACCGCCGCCGGGATCACTCTCGGCATGGACGAGCTGTACAAGTCACGGCCAGT
CGCAACAAGATCTGATTAAGGTACCACTAGAGGATCTTTGTGAAGGAACCTTACTTCTGTGGTGTGACAT
AATTGGACAAACTACCTACAGAGATTTAAAGCTCTAAGGTAAATATAAAATTTTTAAGTGTATAATGTGT
TAAACTACTGATTCTAATTGTTTGTGTATTTTAGATTCCAACCTATGGAACTGATGAATGGGAGCAGTGG
TGGAATGCCTTTAATGAGGAAAACCTGTTTTGCTCAGAAGAAATGCCATCTAGTGATGATGAGGCTACTG
CTGACTCTCAACATTCTACTCCTCCAAAAAAGAAGAGAAAGGTAGAAGACCCCAAGGACTTTCCTTCAGA
ATTGCTAAGTTTTTTGAGTCATGCTGTGTTTAGTAATAGAACTCTTGCTTGCTTTGCTATTTACACCACA
AAGGAAAAAGCTGCACTGCTATACAAGAAAATTATGGAAAAATATTCTGTAACCTTTATAAGTAGGCATA
ACAGTTATAATCATAACATACTGTTTTTTCTTACTCCACACAGGCATAGAGTGTCTGCTATTAATAACTA
TGCTCAAAAATTGTGTACCTTTAGCTTTTTAATTTGTAAAGGGGTTAATAAGGAATATTTGATGTATAGT
GCCTTGACTAGAGATCATAATCAGCCATACCACATTTGTAGAGGTTTTACTTGCTTTAAAAAACCTCCCA
CACCTCCCCCTGAACCTGAAACATAAAATGAATGCAATTGTTGTTGTTAACTTGTTTATTGCAGCTTATA
ATGGTTACAAATAAAGCAATAGCATCACAAATTTCACAAATAAAGCATTTTTTTCACTGCATTCTAGTTG
TGGTTTGTCCAAACTCATCAATGTATCTTATCATGTCTGGATCGGATCCACTAGAAGGCCTTAGTATGTA
TGTAAGTTAATAAAACCCTTTTTTGGAGAATGTAGATTTAAAAAAACATATTTTTTTTTTATTTTTTACT
GCACTGGACATCATTGAACTTATCTGATCAGTTTTAAATTTACTTCGATCCAAGGGTATTTGAAGTACCA
GGTTCTTTCGATTACCTCTCACTCAAAATGACATTCCACTCAAAGTCAGCGCTGTTTGCCTCCTTCTCTG
TCCACAGAAATATCGCCGTCTCTTTCGCCGCTGCGTCCGCTATCTCTTTCGCCACCGTTTGTAGCGTTAC
CTAGCGTCAATGTCCGCCTTCAGTTGCACTTTGTCAGCGGTTTCGTGACGAAGCTCCAAGCGGTTTACGC
CATCAATTAAACACAAAGTGCTGTGCCAAAACTCCTCTCGCTTCTTATTTTTGTTTGTTTTTTGAGTGAT
TGGGGTGGTGATTGGTTTTGGGTGGGTAAGCAGGGGAAAGTGTGAAAAATCCCGGCAATGGGCCAAGAGG
ATCAGGAGCTATTAATTCGCGGAGGCAGCAAACACCCATCTGCCGAGCATCTGAACAATGTGAGTAGTAC
ATGTGCATACATCTTAAGTTCACTTGATCTATAGGAACTGCGATTGCAACATCAAATTGTCTGCGGCGTG
AGAACTGCGACCCACAAAAATCCCAAACCGCAATCGCACAAACAAATAGTGACACGAAACAGATTATTCT
GGTAGCTGTGCTCGCTATATAAGACAATTTTTAAGATCATATCATGATCAAGACATCTAAAGGCATTCAT
TTTCGACTACATTCTTTTTTACAAAAAATATAACAACCAGATATTTTAAGCTGATCCTAGATGCACAAAA
AATAAATAAAAGTATAAACCTACTTCGTAGGATACTTCGTTTTGTTCGGGGTTAGATGAGCATAACGCTT
GTAGTTGATATTTGAGATCCCCTATCATTGCAGGGTGACAGCGGAGCGGCTTCGCAGAGCTGCATTAACC
AGGGCTTCGGGCAGGCCAAAAACTACGGCACGCTCCTGCCACCCAGTCCGCCGGAGGACTCCGGTTCAGG
GAGCGGCCAACTAGCCGAGAACCTCACCTATGCCTGGCACAATATGGACATCTTTGGGGCGGTCAATCAG
CCGGGCTCCGGATGGCGGCAGCTGGTCAACCGGACACGCGGACTATTCTGCAACGAGCGACACATACCGG
CGCCCAGGAAACATTTGCTCAAGAACGGTGAGTTTCTATTCGCAGTCGGCTGATCTGTGTGAAATCTTAA
TAAAGGGTCCAATTACCAATTTGAAACTCAGTTTGCGGCGTGGCCTATCCGGGCGAACTTTTGGCCGTGA
TGGGCAGTTCCGGTGCCGGAAAGACGACCCTGCTGAATGCCCTTGCCTTTCGATCGCCGCAGGGCATCCA
AGTATCGCCATCCGGGATGCGACTGCTCAATGGCCAACCTGTGGACGCCAAGGAGATGCAGGCCAGGTGC
GCCTATGTCCAGCAGGATGACCTCTTTATCGGCTCCCTAACGGCCAGGGAACACCTGATTTTCCAGGCCA
TGGTGCGGATGCCACGACATCTGACCTATCGGCAGCGAGTGGCCCGCGTGGATCAGGTGATCCAGGAGCT
TTCGCTCAGCAAATGTCAGCACACGATCATCGGTGTGCCCGGCAGGGTGAAAGGTCTGTCCGGCGGAGAA
AGGAAGCGTCTGGCATTCGCCTCCGAGGCACTAACCGATCCGCCGCTTCTGATCTGCGATGAGCCCACCT
CCGGACTGGACTCATTTACCGCCCACAGCGTCGTCCAGGTGCTGAAGAAGCTGTCGCAGAAGGGCAAGAC
CGTCATCCTGACCATTCATCAGCCGTCTTCCGAGCTGTTTGAGCTCTTTGACAAGATCCTTCTGATGGCC
GAGGGCAGGGTAGCTTTCTTGGGCACTCCCAGCGAAGCCGTCGACTTCTTTTCCTAGTGAGTTCGATGTG
TTTATTAAGGGTATCTAGCATTACATTACATCTCAACTCCTATCCAGCGTGGGTGCCCAGTGTCCTACCA
ACTACAATCCGGCGGACTTTTACGTACAGGTGTTGGCCGTTGTGCCCGGACGGGAGATCGAGTCCCGTGA
TCGGATCGCCAAGATATGCGACAATTTTGCTATTAGCAAAGTAGCCCGGGATATGGAGCAGTTGTTGGCC
ACCAAAAATTTGGAGAAGCCACTGGAGCAGCCGGAGAATGGGTACACCTACAAGGCCACCTGGTTCATGC
AGTTCCGGGCGGTCCTGTGGCGATCCTGGCTGTCGGTGCTCAAGGAACCACTCCTCGTAAAAGTGCGACT
TATTCAGACAACGGTGAGTGGTTCCAGTGGAAACAAATGATATAACGCTTACAATTCTTGGAAACAAATT
CGCTAGATTTTAGTTAGAATTGCCTGATTCCACACCCTTCTTAGTTTTTTTCAATGAGATGTATAGTTTA
TAGTTTTGCAGAAAATAAATAAATTTCATTTAACTCGCGAACATGTTGAAGATATGAATATTAATGAGAT
GCGAGTAACATTTTAATTTGCAGATGGTTGCCATCTTGATTGGCCTCATCTTTTTGGGCCAACAACTCAC
GCAAGTGGGCGTGATGAATATCAACGGAGCCATCTTCCTCTTCCTGACCAACATGACCTTTCAAAACGTC
TTTGCCACGATAAATGTAAGTCTTGTTTAGAATACATTTGCATATTAATAATTTACTAACTTTCTAATGA
ATCGATTCGATTTAGGTGTTCACCTCAGAGCTGCCAGTTTTTATGAGGGAGGCCCGAAGTCGACTTTATC
GCTGTGACACATACTTTCTGGGCAAAACGATTGCCGAATTACCGCTTTTTCTCACAGTGCCACTGGTCTT
CACGGCGATTGCCTATCCGATGATCGGACTGCGGGCCGGAGTGCTGCACTTCTTCAACTGCCTGGCGCTG
GTCACTCTGGTGGCCAATGTGTCAACGTCCTTCGGATATCTAATATCCTGCGCCAGCTCCTCGACCTCGA
TGGCGCTGTCTGTGGGTCCGCCGGTTATCATACCATTCCTGCTCTTTGGCGGCTTCTTCTTGAACTCGGG
CTCGGTGCCAGTATACCTCAAATGGTTGTCGTACCTCTCATGGTTCCGTTACGCCAACGAGGGTCTGCTG
ATTAACCAATGGGCGGACGTGGAGCCGGGCGAAATTAGCTGCACATCGTCGAACACCACGTGCCCCAGTT
CGGGCAAGGTCATCCTGGAGACGCTTAACTTCTCCGCCGCCGATCTGCCGCTGGACTACGTGGGTCTGGC
CATTCTCATCGTGAGCTTCCGGGTGCTCGCATATCTGGCTCTAAGACTTCGGGCCCGACGCAAGGAGTAG
CCGACATATATCCGAAATAACTGCTTGTTTTTTTTTTTACCATTATTACCATCGTGTTTACTGTTTATTG
CCCCCTCAAAAAGCTAATGTAATTATATTTGTGCCAATAAAAACAAGATATGACCTATAGAATACAAGTA
TTTCCCCTTCGAACATCCCCACAAGTAGACTTTGGATTTGTCTTCTAACCAAAAGACTTACACACCTGCA
TACCTTACATCAAAAACTCGTTTATCGCTACATAAAACACCGGGATATATTTTTTATATACATACTTTTC
AAATCGCGCGCCCTCTTCATAATTCACCTCCACCACACCACGTTTCGTAGTTGCTCTTTCGCTGTCTCCC
ACCCGCTCTCCGCAACACATTCACCTTTTGTTCGACGACCTTGGAGCGACTGTCGTTAGTTCCGCGCGAT
TCGGTTCGCTCAAATGGTTCCGAGTGGTTCATTTCGTCTCAATAGAAATTAGTAATAAATATTTGTATGT
ACAATTTATTTGCTCCAATATATTTGTATATATTTCCCTCACAGCTATATTTATTCTAATTTAATATTAT
GACTTTTTAAGGTAATTTTTTGTGACCTGTTCGGAGTGATTAGCGTTACAATTTGAACTGAAAGTGACAT
CCAGTGTTTGTTCCTTGTGTAGATGCATCTCAAAAAAATGGTGGGCATAATAGTGTTGTTTATATATATC
AAAAATAACAACTATAATAATAAGAATACATTTAATTTAGAAAATGCTTGGATTTCACTGGAACTAGAAT
TAATTCGGCTGCTGCTCTAAACGACGCATTTCGTACTCCAAAGTACGAATTTTTTCCCTCAAGCTCTTAT
TTTCATTAAACAATGAACAGGACCTAACGCACAGTCACGTTATTGTTTACATAAATGATTTTTTTTACTA
TTCAAACTTACTCTGTTTGTGTACTCCCACTGGTATAGCCTTCTTTTATCTTTTCTGGTTCAGGCTCTAT
CACTTTACTAGGTACGGCATCTGCGTTGAGTCGCCTCCTTTTAAATGTCTGACCTTTTGCAGGTGCAGCC
TTCCACTGCGAATCATTAAAGTGGGTATCACAAATTTGGGAGTTTTCACCAAGGCTGCACCCAAGGCTCT
GCTCCCACAATTTTCTCTTAATAGCACACTTCGGCACGTGAATTAATTTTACTCCAGTCACAGCTTTGCA
GCAAAATTTGCAATATTTCATTTTTTTTTATTCCACGTAAGGGTTAATGTTTTCAAAAAAAAATTCGTCC
GCACACAACCTTTCCTCTCAACAAGCAAACGTGCACTGAATTTAAGTGTATACTTCGGTAAGCTTCGGCT
ATCGACGGGACCACCTTATGTTATTTCATCATGAT
Features (pLannotate 1.2.2; 25 found; start..end, strand, type, name):
      2..230     -  CDS            mini-white (fragment): Drosophila white gene eye color pigment; white; This is a modified version of the white gene lacking part of the first intron.
    236..824     -  rep_origin     ori: high-copy-number ColE1/pMB1/pBR322/pUC origin of replication
    995..1855    -  CDS            AmpR: β-lactamase; bla; confers resistance to ampicillin, carbenicillin, and related antibiotics
   1856..1960    -  promoter       AmpR promoter: bla
   2055..2090    +  CDS            rop (fragment): Rop protein, which maintains plasmids at low copy number; rop
   2192..2261    +  misc_feature   bom (fragment): basis of mobility region from pBR322
   2260..2762    -  gene           mini-white (fragment): white; This modified version of the white gene lacks part of the first intron.
   2762..2994    -  misc_feature   P element 3' end: P element 3' end
   3019..3040    -  misc_feature   MCS (fragment): pUC18/19 multiple cloning site
   3039..3133    +  protein_bind   5X UAS: five tandem copies of the "ScaI site" 17-mer CGGAGTACTGTCCTCCG, an upstream activating sequence (UAS) that efficiently binds yeast Gal4 (Webster et al., 1988; Pfeiffer et al., 2010) GAL4
   3152..3390    +  promoter       hsp70 promoter: Drosophila melanogaster hsp70Bb promoter
   3404..3464    +  promoter       hsp70 promoter (fragment): Drosophila melanogaster hsp70Bb promoter
   3488..3867    +  enhancer       CMV enhancer: human cytomegalovirus immediate early enhancer
   3868..4071    +  promoter       CMV promoter: human cytomegalovirus (CMV) immediate early promoter
   4067..4100    +  LTR            5' LTR (truncated) (fragment): truncated 5' long terminal repeat (LTR) from HIV-1
   4116..4134    +  promoter       T7 promoter: promoter for bacteriophage T7 RNA polymerase
   4164..4571    +  CDS            H32_BOVIN: Experimental evidence at protein level: Swiss-Prot protein existence level 1. Core component of nucleosome. Nucleosomes wrap and compact DNA into chromatin, limiting DNA accessibility to the cellular machineries which require DNA as a template. Histones thereby play a central role in transcription regulation, DNA repair, DNA replication and chromosomal stability. DNA accessibility is regulated via a complex set of post-translational modifications of histones, also called histone code, and nucleosome remodeling. From Bos taurus (Bovine).
   4593..5309    +  CDS            EYFP: EYFP is a basic (constitutively fluorescent) green/yellow fluorescent protein published in 1996, derived from Aequorea victoria. It is reported to be a very rapidly-maturing weak dimer with high acid sensitivity.
   5353..5427    +  CDS            small t antigen (fragment): SV40 (simian virus 40) small t antigen
   5429..5494    +  intron         small t intron: SV40 (simian virus 40) small t antigen intron
   5624..5644    +  CDS            SV40 NLS: nuclear localization signal of SV40 (simian virus 40) large T antigen
   5963..6046    +  CDS            large T antigen (fragment): large T antigen from SV40 (simian virus 40)
   6069..6203    +  polyA_signal   SV40 poly(A) signal: SV40 polyadenylation signal
   6708..9590    +  CDS            mini-white: Drosophila white gene eye color pigment; white; This is a modified version of the white gene lacking part of the first intron.
  10368..10953   -  misc_feature   P element 5' end: No description available
