[The description below was written by a language model from this plasmid's Addgene catalogue record and pLannotate feature annotations shown in this document.]
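Description:
CMV-dH3-YFP is catalogued as a mammalian expression plasmid encoding Drosophila melanogaster histone H3 fused at its C terminus to a yellow fluorescent protein. The record does not name the backbone, but the feature table of the roughly 11 kb depositor sequence shows the hallmarks of a pUAST-type Drosophila P-element transformation vector. These are P element 5′ and 3′ ends, a mini-white eye-colour marker, five tandem Gal4 UAS sites and an hsp70 minimal promoter. It is propagated in E. coli at high copy through a ColE1/pUC-type origin and selected with ampicillin via the AmpR (β-lactamase) gene.

Downstream of the UAS–hsp70 region sit the human cytomegalovirus immediate-early enhancer and promoter, followed by a T7 promoter, which serves as the sequencing primer site. The H3 open reading frame comes next; the annotation tool matched it to bovine H3.2, a match consistent with the strong conservation of H3 across species, while the catalogue gives the source as fly. EYFP follows the histone coding sequence. The transcript ends in an SV40 cassette containing the small t intron and the SV40 polyadenylation signal; the small t, large T and NLS annotations are fragments within this 3′ region rather than expressed parts of the fusion. The insert was cloned between XbaI and BglII sites, both retained.

The CMV promoter should drive constitutive expression of fluorescent H3 in mammalian cells, allowing the tagged histone to be followed in chromatin by live-cell microscopy. This fits the associated publication's real-time, single-cell analysis of the transition from silencing to gene expression. The retained UAS and P-element parts could in principle support Gal4-driven expression in flies, but the record does not state such a use.
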