Addgene plasmid #8694: CMV-dH3-YFP
Depositing lab: Kami Ahmad. Depositing organization: Harvard Medical School. Publication: From silencing to gene expression: real-time analysis in single cells. Janicki SM, Tsukamoto T, Salghetti SE, Tansey WP, Sachidanandam R, Prasanth KV, Ried T, Shav-Tal Y, Bertrand E, Singer RH, Spector DL. Cell 2004 Mar 5;116(5):683-98. 10.1016/S0092-8674(04)00171-0 PubMed 15006351.
Backbone
  Vector backbone: na
  Backbone size w/o insert (bp): 9800
  Vector type: Mammalian Expression
Growth in bacteria
  Bacterial resistance: Ampicillin, 100 μg/mL
  Growth temperature: 37°C
  Growth strain: DH5alpha
  Copy number: High Copy
Gene/Insert
  Gene/Insert name: H3 (alt name: Histone H3)
  Species: D. melanogaster (fly)
  Insert size (bp): 1174
  Entrez Gene: His3:CG31613 (a.k.a. Dmel_CG31613, CG31613, Dmel\CG31613, His3)
  Tag / fusion protein: YFP (C terminal on insert)
  Cloning method: Restriction Enzyme; 5′ cloning site XbaI (not destroyed); 3′ cloning site Bgl II (not destroyed)
  Sequencing primers: 5′ T7
Terms and licenses: Academic/Nonprofit Terms; Industry Terms: Not Available to Industry
Depositor comments: Ahmad lab #k245.3
How to cite: CMV-dH3-YFP was a gift from Kami Ahmad (Addgene plasmid # 8694 ; http://n2t.net/addgene:8694 ; RRID:Addgene_8694)
