>Addgene plasmid #8694 | CMV-dH3-YFP | addgene partial sequence | sequence record 17216 | 8694 with T7
CTGCTCGCAAATCGACTGGTGGAAAGGCGCCACGCNNACAACTGGCTACTAAGGCCGCTCGCAAGAGTGC
TCCAGCCACCGGAGGTGTGAAGAAGCCCCACCGCTATCGCCCTGGAACCGTGGCCTTGCGTGAAATTCGT
CGCTACCAAAAGAGCACCGAGCTTCTAATCCGCAAGCTGCCTTTCCAGCGTCTGGTGCGTGAAATCGCTC
AGGACTTTAAGACGGACTTGCGATTCCAGAGCTCGGCGGTTATGGCTCTGCAGGAAGCTAGCGAAGCCTA
CCTGGTCGGTCTCTTCGAAGATACCAACTTGTGTGCCATTCATGCCAAGCGTGTCACCATAATGCCCAAA
GACATCCAGTTAGCGCGACGCATTCGCGGCGAGCGTGCTCAGCGGCCGTCGGTCGCCACCATGGTGAGCA
AGGGCGAGGAGCTGTTCACCGGGGTGGTGCCCATCCTGGTCGAGCTGGACGGCGACGTAAACGGCCACAA
GTTCAGCGTGTCCGGCGAGGGCGAGGGCGATGCCACCTACGGCAAGCTGACCCTGAAGTTCATCTGCACC
ACCGGCAAGCTGCCCGTGCCCTGGCCCACCCTCGTGACCACCTTCNGCTACGGCCTGCAGTGCTTCGCCC
GCTACCCCGACCACATGAAGCAGCACGACTTCTTCAAGTCCGCCATGCCCGAANGCTACGTCCAGGAGCG
CACCATCTTCNTCANGGACGACGGCAACTACA
